>Addgene plasmid #138082 | MYMH 552 | addgene full sequence | sequence record 274956 | Addgene NGS Result
TCGTGGGCAGGCGCAGCCTGTCCATCAGCTTGTCCAGCAGGGTTGTCCACGGGCCGAGCGAAGCGAGCCA
GCCGGTGGCCGCTCGCGGCCATCGTCCACATATCCACGGGCTGGCAAGGGAGCGCAGCGACCGCGCAGGG
CGAAGCCCGGAGAGCAAGCCCGTAGGGGGGGCGCGCCCAGCTGTCTAGGGCGGCGGATTTGTCCTACTCA
GGAGAGCGTTCACCGACAAACAACAGATAAAACGAAAGGCCCAGTCTTTCGACTGAGCCTTTCGTTTTAT
TTGATGCCTTTAATTAAAGCGGATAACAATTTCACACAGGAGAATTCTTGACAGCTAGCTCAGTCCTAGG
TATTGTGCTAGCTCTAGAGAAAGAGGAGAAATACTAGATGGTGAGCAAGGGCGAGGAGGATAACATGGCC
ATCATCAAGGAGTTCATGCGCTTCAAGGTGCACATGGAGGGCTCCGTGAACGGCCACGAGTTCGAGATCG
AGGGCGAGGGCGAGGGCCGCCCCTACGAGGGCACCCAGACCGCCAAGCTGAAGGTGACCAAGGGTGGCCC
CCTGCCCTTCGCCTGGGACATCCTGTCCCCTCAGTTCATGTACGGCTCCAAGGCCTACGTGAAGCACCCC
GCCGACATCCCCGACTACTTGAAGCTGTCCTTCCCCGAGGGCTTCAAGTGGGAGCGCGTGATGAACTTCG
AGGACGGCGGCGTGGTGACCGTGACCCAGGACTCCTCCTTGCAGGACGGCGAGTTCATCTACAAGGTGAA
GCTGCGCGGCACCAACTTCCCCTCCGACGGCCCCGTAATGCAGAAGAAGACCATGGGCTGGGAGGCCTCC
TCCGAGCGGATGTACCCCGAGGACGGCGCCCTGAAGGGCGAGATCAAGCAGAGGCTGAAGCTGAAGGACG
GCGGCCACTACGACGCTGAGGTCAAGACCACCTACAAGGCCAAGAAGCCCGTGCAGCTGCCCGGCGCCTA
CAACGTCAACATCAAGTTGGACATCACCTCCCACAACGAGGACTACACCATCGTGGAACAGTACGAACGC
GCCGAGGGCCGCCACTCCACCGGCGGCATGGACGAGCTGTACAAGGGATCCGCTGCTAACGACGAAAACT
ACGCTGACGCTTCTTAACCTGCAGGGCCAGGCATCAAATAAAACGAAAGGCTCAGTCGAAAGACTGGGCC
TTTCGTTTTATCTGTTGTTTGTCGGTGAACGCTCTCTACTAGAGTCACACTGGCTCACCTTCGGGTGGGC
CTTTCTGCGTTTATATACTAGTAGCGGCCGCTGCAGCTTGGACTCCTGTTGATAGATCCAGTAATGACCT
CAGAACTCCATCTGGATTTGTTCAGAACGCTCGGTTGCCGCCGGGCGTTTTTTATTGGTGAGAATCCAGG
GGTCCCCAATAATTACGATTTAAATTGGCGAAAATGAGACGTTGATCGGCACGTAAGAGGTTCCAACTTT
CACCATAATGAAATAAGATCACTACCGGGCGTATTTTTTGAGTTATCGAGATTTTCAGGAGCTAAGGAAG
CTAAAATGGAGAAAAAAATCACTGGATATACCACCGTTGATATATCCCAATGGCATCGTAAAGAACATTT
TGAGGCATTTCAGTCAGTTGCTCAATGTACCTATAACCAGACCGTTCAGCTGGATATTACGGCCTTTTTA
AAGACCGTAAAGAAAAATAAGCACAAGTTTTATCCGGCCTTTATTCACATTCTTGCCCGCCTGATGAATG
CTCATCCGGAATTTCGTATGGCAATGAAAGACGGTGAGCTGGTGATATGGGATAGTGTTCACCCTTGTTA
CACCGTTTTCCATGAGCAAACTGAAACGTTTTCATCGCTCTGGAGTGAATACCACGACGATTTCCGGCAG
TTTCTACACATATATTCGCAAGATGTGGCGTGTTACGGTGAAAACCTGGCCTATTTCCCTAAAGGGTTTA
TTGAGAATATGTTTTTCGTCTCAGCCAATCCCTGGGTGAGTTTCACCAGTTTTGATTTAAACGTGGCCAA
TATGGACAACTTCTTCGCCCCCGTTTTCACCATGGGCAAATATTATACGCAAGGCGACAAGGTGCTGATG
CCGCTGGCGATTCAGGTTCATCATGCCGTTTGTGATGGCTTCCATGTCGGCAGAATGCTTAATGAATTAC
AACAGTACTGCGATGAGTGGCAGGGCGGGGCGTAATTTGACTTTTGTCCTTTTCCGCTGCATAACCCTGC
TTCGGGGTCATTATAGCGATTTTTTCGGTATATCCATCCTTTTTCGCACGATATACAGGATTTTGCCAAA
GGGTTCGTGTAGACTTTCCTTGGTGTATCCAACGGCGTCAGCCGGGCAGGATAGGTGAAGTAGGCCCACC
CGCGAGCGGGTGTTCCTTCTTCACTGTCCCTTATTCGCACCTGGCGGTGCTCAACGGGAATCCTGCTCTG
CGAGGCTGGCCGTAGGCCGGCCCTACCGGCGCGGCAGCGTTACCCGTGTCGGCGGCTCCAACGGCTCGCC
ATCGTCCAGAAAACACGGCTCATCGGGCATCGGCAGGCGCTGCTGCCCGCGCCGTTCCCATTCCTCCGTT
TCGGTCAAGGCTGGCAGGTCTGGTTCCATGCCCGGAATGCCGGGCTGGCTGGGCGGCTCCTCGCCGGGGC
CGGTCGGTAGTTGCTGCTCGCCCGGATACAGGGTCGGGATGCGGCGCAGGTCGCCATGCCCCAACAGCGA
TTCGTCCTGGTCGTCGTGATCAACCACCACGGCGGCACTGAACACCGACAGGCGCAACTGGTCGCGGGGC
TGGCCCCACGCCACGCGGTCATTGACCACGTAGGCCGACACGGTGCCGGGGCCGTTGAGCTTCACGACGG
AGATCCAGCGCTCGGCCACCAAGTCCTTGACTGCGTATTGGACCGTCCGCAAAGAACGTCCGATGAGCTT
GGAAAGTGTCTTCTGGCTGACCACCACGGCGTTCTGGTGGCCCATCTGCGCCACGAGGTGATGCAGCAGC
ATTGCCGCCGTGGGTTTCCTCGCAATAAGCCCGGCCCACGCCTCATGCGCTTTGCGTTCCGTTTGCACCC
AGTGACCGGGCTTGTTCTTGGCTTGAATGCCGATTTCTCTGGACTGCGTGGCCATGCTTATCTCCATGCG
GTAGGGGTGCCGCACGGTTGCGGCACCATGCGCAATCAGCTGCAACTTTTCGGCAGCGCGACAACAATTA
TGCGTTGCGTAAAAGTGGCAGTCAATTACAGATTTTCTTTAACCTACGCAATGAGCTATTGCGGGGGGTG
CCGCAATGAGCTGTTGCGTACCCCCCTTTTTTAAGTTGTTGATTTTTAAGTCTTTCGCATTTCGCCCTAT
ATCTAGTTCTTTGGTGCCCAAAGAAGGGCACCCCTGCGGGGTTCCCCCACGCCTTCGGCGCGGCTCCCCC
TCCGGCAAAAAGTGGCCCCTCCGGGGCTTGTTGATCGACTGCGCGGCCTTCGGCCTTGCCCAAGGTGGCG
CTGCCCCCTTGGAACCCCCGCACTCGCCGCCGTGAGGCTCGGGGGGCAGGCGGGCGGGCTTCGCCCTTCG
ACTGCCCCCACTCGCATAGGCTTGGGTCGTTCCAGGCGCGTCAAGGCCAAGCCGCTGCGCGGTCGCTGCG
CGAGCCTTGACCCGCCTTCCACTTGGTGTCCAACCGGCAAGCGAAGCGCGCAGGCCGCAGGCCGGAGGCT
TTTCCCCAGAGAAAATTAAAAAAATTGATGGGGCAAGGCCGCAGGCCGCGCAGTTGGAGCCGGTGGGTAT
GTGGTCGAAGGCTGGGTAGCCGGTGGGCAATCCCTGTGGTCAAGC
Features (pLannotate 1.2.2; 13 found; start..end, strand, type, name):
    197..283     -  terminator     rrnB T1 terminator: Escherichia coli rrnB; transcription terminator T1 from the E. coli rrnB gene
    328..353     +  promoter       J23119(SpeI) promoter (fragment): bacterial promoter (Registry of Standard Biological Parts BBa J23119) modified to end with an SpeI site
    388..1095    +  CDS            mCherry: mCherry is a basic (constitutively fluorescent) red fluorescent protein published in 2004, derived from Discosoma sp.. It is reported to be a very rapidly-maturing monomer with low acid sensitivity.
   1102..1125    +  CDS            ssrA tag (fragment): C-terminal peptide that mediates degradation in bacteria through the ClpXP and ClpAP proteases (McGinness et al., 2006) wild-type LAA variant
   1155..1226    +  terminator     rrnB T1 terminator: transcription terminator T1 from the E. coli rrnB gene
   1242..1269    +  terminator     T7Te terminator: phage T7 early transcription terminator
   1276..1296    +  misc_feature   BioBrick suffix: universal suffix for all parts
   1301..1395    +  terminator     lambda t0 terminator: transcription terminator from phage lambda
   1443..1545    +  promoter       cat promoter: promoter of the E. coli cat gene encoding chloramphenicol acetyltransferase
   1546..2202    +  CDS            cat: CAT_ECOLX - Experimental evidence at protein level: Swiss-Prot protein existence level 1. This enzyme is an effector of chloramphenicol resistance in bacteria. From Escherichia coli. This protein is used as a marker in many commonly used cloning vectors, such as pACYC184.
   2354..2462    +  oriT           oriT: incP origin of transfer
   2473..3135    -  CDS            pBBR1 Rep: replication protein for the broad-host-range plasmid pBBR1 from Bordetella bronchiseptica
   3136..82      -  rep_origin     pBBR1 oriV (across the origin): replication origin of the broad-host-range plasmid pBBR1 from Bordetella bronchiseptica; requires the pBBR1 Rep protein for replication
