[The description below was written by a language model from this plasmid's Addgene catalogue record and pLannotate feature annotations shown in this document.]
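Description:
MYMH 552 is a bacterial expression plasmid built on pSEVA-331Bb, a BioBrick-compatible SEVA-format broad-host-range backbone, and belongs to a synthetic biology toolkit for controlling gene expression in Acetobacteraceae. The sequenced plasmid is about 3.8 kb. It replicates through the pBBR1 oriV together with its cognate pBBR1 Rep protein, a system that functions in many Gram-negative hosts. It also carries an incP oriT, so it can be mobilised by conjugation when transfer functions are supplied in trans. Selection is by chloramphenicol, through the cat gene under its native promoter. The record lists the plasmid as high copy and propagated in DH5alpha.

The payload is a single constitutive reporter cassette. According to the insert name, mCherry is driven by the Anderson-family promoter J23104. The automated annotation labels this short region as a fragment of the closely related J23119, which probably reflects sequence similarity within that promoter family rather than a different part. The mCherry coding sequence is followed at its C-terminus by a short ssrA-type degradation tag, annotated only as a partial match to the wild-type LAA tag and named in the record as the DAS variant. Such tags direct proteins to the ClpXP and ClpAP proteases, and changing the terminal residues alters how quickly the tagged protein is degraded. The depositor describes this variant as giving intermediate-high degradation. Downstream, rrnB T1, T7Te and lambda t0 terminators insulate the cassette, and another rrnB T1 terminator lies upstream in the opposite orientation. The construct serves as one member of a degradation-tag series, in which red fluorescence is used to compare protein turnover rates.
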