Addgene plasmid #138082: MYMH 552
Purpose: Degradation tag variant at C-terminal of mCherry
Depositing lab: Meng How Tan. Depositing organization: Nanyang Technological University (NTU). Publication: An Expanded Synthetic Biology Toolkit for Gene Expression Control in Acetobacteraceae. Teh MY, Ooi KH, Danny Teo SX, Bin Mansoor ME, Shaun Lim WZ, Tan MH. ACS Synth Biol. 2019 Apr 19;8(4):708-723. doi: 10.1021/acssynbio.8b00168. Epub 2019 Mar 22. PubMed 30865830.
Backbone
  Vector backbone: pSEVA-331Bb
  Vector type: Bacterial Expression
Growth in bacteria
  Bacterial resistance: Chloramphenicol, 25 μg/mL
  Growth temperature: 37°C
  Growth strain: DH5alpha
  Copy number: High Copy
Gene/Insert
  Gene/Insert name: J23104-mCherry-DAS- pSEVA-331Bb
  Species: Synthetic
  Cloning method: Restriction Enzyme; 5′ cloning site Unknown (unknown if destroyed)
Terms and licenses: Academic/Nonprofit Terms; Industry Terms: Not Available to Industry
Depositor comments: Intermediate-high degradation
How to cite: MYMH 552 was a gift from Meng How Tan (Addgene plasmid # 138082 ; http://n2t.net/addgene:138082 ; RRID:Addgene_138082)
